Addgene plasmid #20596: pWZL Neo Myr Flag PRKACB
Depositing lab: William Hahn & Jean Zhao. Depositing organization: Dana-Farber Cancer Institute. Publication: Integrative Genomic Approaches Identify IKBKE as a Breast Cancer Oncogene (Kinase Library Clones). Boehm JS, Zhao JJ, Yao J, Kim SY, Firestein R, Dunn IF, Sjostrom SK, Garraway LA, Weremowicz S, Richardson AL, Greulich H, Stewart CJ, Mulvey LA, Shen RR, Ambrogio L, Hirozane-Kishikawa T, Hill DE, Vidal M, Meyerson M, Grenier JK, Hinkle G, Root DE, Roberts TM, Lander ES, Polyak K, Hahn WC. Cell. 2007 Jun 15. 129(6):1065-1079. 10.1016/j.cell.2007.03.052 PubMed 17574021.
Backbone
  Vector backbone: pWZL-Neo-Myr-Flag-DEST
  Backbone manufacturer: William Hahn Lab (available at Addgene, #15300)
  Vector type: Mammalian Expression, Retroviral
  Selectable markers: Neomycin (select with G418)
Growth in bacteria
  Bacterial resistance: Ampicillin, 100 μg/mL
  Growth temperature: 37°C
  Growth strain: Stbl3
  Growth instructions: Stbl3 cells to prevent recombination.
  Copy number: Unknown
Gene/Insert
  Gene/Insert name: PRKACB (alt name: protein kinase, cAMP-dependent, catalytic, beta)
  Species: H. sapiens (human)
  GenBank ID: NM_002731
  Entrez Gene: PRKACB (a.k.a. CAFD2, PKA C-beta, PKACB)
  Tag / fusion protein: Myr (N terminal on backbone); Flag (N terminal on backbone)
  Cloning method: Gateway Cloning
  Sequencing primers: 5′ pWZL-Fwd (GAA CCT CCT CGT TCG ACC); 3′ pWZL-Rev (TTC CGG GCC CTC ACA TTG)
Resource information
  A portion of this plasmid was derived from a plasmid made by: 4-A2
Terms and licenses: Academic/Nonprofit Terms; Industry Terms: Not Available to Industry
Depositor comments: ORFs were cloned into Gateway compatible pEntry vectors. An LR recombination reaction was performed to move the ORF to pWZL-Neo-Myr-Flag DEST such that the ORF would have 5' myristoylation and flag tags. This plasmid is part of a kinase library, and the gene has been verified, but has not been fully sequenced for minor mutations. Please see the following link for plasmids from this article that are not part of the kinase library http://www.addgene.org/pubmed/17574021
How to cite: pWZL Neo Myr Flag PRKACB was a gift from William Hahn & Jean Zhao (Addgene plasmid # 20596 ; http://n2t.net/addgene:20596 ; RRID:Addgene_20596)
