[The description below was written by a language model from this plasmid's Addgene catalogue record.]
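Description:
pWZL Neo Myr Flag PRKACB is a retroviral mammalian expression plasmid carrying the human PRKACB open reading frame, which encodes the beta catalytic subunit of cAMP-dependent protein kinase (PKA C-beta). It is built on the Gateway-compatible destination backbone pWZL-Neo-Myr-Flag-DEST. The ORF was first cloned into an entry vector and then transferred by LR recombination, so that it sits in frame behind two N-terminal elements supplied by the backbone: a myristoylation signal and a Flag epitope. The myristoylation sequence directs lipid modification of the fusion protein and targets it to membranes, a strategy commonly used to promote kinase activation. The Flag tag allows the protein to be detected or immunoprecipitated. The plasmid is propagated in bacteria under ampicillin selection, and a recombination-deficient strain is recommended, as is usual for retroviral vectors with repeated sequences. Transduced mammalian cells are selected with G418 through the neomycin resistance marker. The record includes no feature table. The promoter driving the insert, the way the neomycin marker is expressed and the origin of replication are therefore not stated, and copy number is listed as unknown.

The construct belongs to a library of myristoylated, Flag-tagged human kinase clones assembled for integrative genomic screens for oncogenic kinases, the work that identified IKBKE as a breast cancer oncogene. It is suited to producing retrovirus for stable expression of membrane-targeted PRKACB in mammalian cells, for example in gain-of-function or transformation assays. The depositors note that the identity of the gene has been verified, but the clone has not been fully sequenced, so minor mutations cannot be excluded.
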