>Addgene plasmid #20596 | pWZL Neo Myr Flag PRKACB | addgene partial sequence | sequence record 26421 | 20596 with pWZL-Fwd
CTCCTTCTCTAGGCGCCGGCCGGATCCAGAATTCGCCACCATGGGGTCTTCAAAATCTAAACCAAAGGAC
CCCAGCCAGCGCCGGCGCAGGATCCGAGGTTACCTTGACTACAAAGACGATGACGACAAGCAATTGACAA
GTTTGTACAAAAAAGTTGGCATGGGGAACGCGGCGACCGCCAAGAAAGGCAGCGAGGTGGAGAGCGTGAA
AGAGTTTCTAGCCAAAGCCAAAGAAGACTTTTTGAAAAAATGGGAGAATCCAACTCAGAATAATGCCGGA
CTTGAAGATTTTGAAAGGAAAAAAACCCTTGGAACAGGTTCATTTGGAAGAGTCATGTTGGTAAAACACA
AAGCCACTGAACAGTATTATGCCATGAAGATCTTAGATAAGCAGAAGGTTGTTAAACTGAAGCAAATAGA
GCATACTTTGAATGAGAAAAGAATATTACAGGCAGTGAATTTTCCTTTCCTTGTTCGACTGGAGTATGCT
TTTAAGGATAATTCTAATTTATACATGGTTATGGAATATGTCCCTGGGGGTGAAATGTTTTCACATCTAA
GAAGAATTGGAAGGTTCAGTGAGCCCCATGCACGGTTCTATGCAGCTCAGATAGTGCTAACATTCGAGTA
CCTCCATTCACTAGACCTCATCTACAGAGATCTAAAACCTGAAAATCTCTTAATTGACCATCANGGCTAT
ATCCNGGTCACAGACTTTGGGTTTGCCAAAA
